>Addgene plasmid #85538 | FgH1tUTG_hup53_Ex4 | addgene full sequence | sequence record 169844 | Addgene NGS Result
AGCCTAGGCCTCCAAAAAAGCCTCCTCACTACTTCTGGAATAGCTCAGAGGCAGAGGCGGCCTCGGCCTC
TGCATAAATAAAAAAAATTAGTCAGCCATGGGGCGGAGAATGGGCGGAACTGGGCGGAGTTAGGGGCGGG
ATGGGCGGAGTTAGGGGCGGGACTATGGTTGCTGACTAATTGAGATGCATGCTTTGCATACTTCTGCCTG
CTGGGGAGCCTGGGGACTTTCCACACCTGGTTGCTGACTAATTGAGATGCATGCTTTGCATACTTCTGCC
TGCTGGGGAGCCTGGGGACTTTCCACACCCTAACTGACACACATTCCACAGAATTAATTCGCGTTAAATT
TTTGTTAAATCAGCTCATTTTTTAACCAATAGGCCGAAATCGGCAAAATCCCTTATAAATCAAAAGAATA
GACCGAGATAGGGT
[37 nt withheld, positions 435-471]
AAAGAACGTGGACTCCAACGTCAAAGG
[49 nt withheld, positions 499-547]
T
[91 nt withheld, positions 549-639]
G
[124 nt withheld, positions 641-764]
GGGGATACCCCCTAGAGCCCCAGCTGGTTCTTTCCGCCTCAGAAGCCATAGAGCCCACCGCATCCCCAGC
ATGCCTGCTATTGTCTTCCCAATCCTCCCCCTTGCTGTCCTGCCCCACCCCACCCCCCAGAATAGAATGA
CACCTACTCAGACAATGCGATGCAATTTCCTCATTTTATTAGGAAAGGACAGTGGGAGTGGCACCTTCCA
GGGTCAAGGAAGGCACGGGGGAGGGGCAAACAACAGATGGCTGGCAACTAGAAGGCACAGTCGAGGCTGA
TCAGCGGGTTTAAACGGGCCCTGCTAGAGATTTTCCACACTGACTAAAAGGGTCTGAGGGATCTCTAGTT
ACCAGAGTCACACAACAGACGGGCACACACTACTTGAAGCACTCAAGGCAAGCTTTATTGAGGCTTAAGC
AGTGGGTTCCCTAGTTAGCCAGAGAGCTCCCAGGCTCAGATCTGGTCTAACCAGAGAGACCCAGTACAGT
CCGGATGCAGCTCTCGGGCCATGTGATGAAATGCTAGGCGGCTGTCAAACCTCCACTCTAATACTTCTCT
CTCCGGGTCATCCATCCCATGCAGGCTCACAGGGTGTAACAAGCGGGTGTTCTCTCCTTCATTGGCTTCT
TCTACCTTCTCTTGCTCAACTGGTACTAGCTTGTAGCACCATCCAAAGGTCAGTGGATATCTGATCCCTG
GCCCTGGTGTGTAGTTCTGCCAATCAGGGAAGTAGCCTTGTGTGTGGTAGATCCACAGATCAAGGATATC
TTGTCTTCGTTGGGAGTGAATTAGCCCTTCCAGTCCCCCCTTTTCTTTTAAAAAGTGGCTAAGATCTACA
GCTGCCTTGTAAGTCATTGGTCTTAAAGGTACCTGAGGTGTGACTGGAAAACCCACCTCCTCCTCCTCTT
GTGCTTCTAGCCAGGCACAATCAGCATTGGTAGCTGCTGTATTGCTACTTGTGATTGCTCCATGTTTTTC
TAGGTCTCGATGCGGGGAGGCGGCCCAAAGGGAGATCCGACTCGTCTGAGGGCGAAGGCGAAGACGCGGA
AGAGGCCGCAGAGCCGGCAGCAGGCCGCGGGAAGGAAGGTCCGCTGGATTGAGGGCCGAAGGGACGTAGC
AGAAGGACGTCCCGCGCAGAATCCAGGTGGCAACACAGGCGAGCAGCCAAGGAAAGGACGATGATTTCCC
CGACAACACCACGGAATTGTCAGTGCCCAACAGCCGAGCCCCTGTCCAGCAGCGGGCAAGGCAGGCGGCG
ATGAGTTCCGCCGTGGCAATAGGGAGGGGGAAAGCGAAAGTCCCGGAAAGGAGCTGACAGGTGGTGGCAA
TGCCCCAACCAGTGGGGGTTGCGTCAGCAAACACAGTGCACACCACGCCACGTTGCCTGACAACGGGCCA
CAACTCCTCATAAAGAGACAGCAACCAGGATTTATACAAGGAGGAGAAAATGAAAGCCATACGGGAAGCA
ATAGCATGATACAAAGGCATTAAAGCAGCGTATCCACATAGCGTAAAAGGAGCAACATAGTTAAGAATAC
CAGTCAATCTTTCACAAATTTTGTAATCCAGAGGTTGATTATCGATAAGCTTGATATCGAATTGTAGATC
GCGGCCGCTTTACTTGTACAGCTCGTCCATGCCGAGAGTGATCCCGGCGGCGGTCACGAACTCCAGCAGG
ACCATGTGATCGCGCTTCTCGTTGGGGTCTTTGCTCAGGGCGGACTGGGTGCTCAGGTAGTGGTTGTCGG
GCAGCAGCACGGGGCCGTCGCCGATGGGGGTGTTCTGCTGGTAGTGGTCGGCGAGCTGCACGCTGCCGTC
CTCGATGTTGTGGCGGATCTTGAAGTTCACCTTGATGCCGTTCTTCTGCTTGTCGGCCATGATATAGACG
TTGTGGCTGTTGTAGTTGTACTCCAGCTTGTGCCCCAGGATGTTGCCGTCCTCCTTGAAGTCGATGCCCT
TCAGCTCGATGCGGTTCACCAGGGTGTCGCCCTCGAACTTCACCTCGGCGCGGGTCTTGTAGTTGCCGTC
GTCCTTGAAGAAGATGGTGCGCTCCTGGACGTAGCCTTCGGGCATGGCGGACTTGAAGAAGTCGTGCTGC
TTCATGTGGTCGGGGTAGCGGCTGAAGCACTGCACGCCGTAGGTCAGGGTGGTCACGAGGGTGGGCCAGG
GCACGGGCAGCTTGCCGGTGGTGCAGATGAACTTCAGGGTCAGCTTGCCGTAGGTGGCATCGCCCTCGCC
CTCGCCGGACACGCTGAACTTGTGGCCGTTTACGTCGCCGTCCAGCTCGACCAGGATGGGCACCACCCCG
GTGAACAGCTCCTCGCCCTTGCTCACCATTGGGCCAGGATTCTCCTCGACGTCACCGCATGTTAGCAGAC
TTCCTCTGCCCTCACCGGACCCAGAGCCAGACTCACATTTCAGCTGCTTTTCCAGGCCACAGATGATCAG
TTCCAGGCCAAAAAGGAATGCAGGCTCAGCCCCTTGGTGGTCAAACAACTCAATAGCTTGCCGCAGCAGT
GGTGGCATGGAGTCAGTGGTGGGGGTCTCCCTCTCCTCCTTGGCAACTTGGTGCTCCTGGTCCTCCAGCA
CACAGCCCAAGGTGAAGTGGCCCACAGCAGAGAGGGCATACAAGGCATTTTCCAGGGAGAAGCCTTGTTG
GCACAGGAATGCCAGCTGGTTCTCCAGGGTCTCATACTGCTTCTCTGTAGGCCTGGTGCCCAAGTGAACT
TTGGCACCATCCCGGTGGGAGAGCAAGGCACATCTGAAGCTCTTGGCATTGTTCCTCAGGAAGTCCTGCC
AGGACTCCCCTTCCAGAGGGCAGAAGTGGGTGTGGTGCCTGTCCAACATCTCAATGGCCAGGGCATCAAG
CAGAGCCCTCTTGTTCTTCACATGCCAGTACAGGGTAGGCTGCTCCACACCCAGCTTCTGGGCCAGCTTC
CTGGTGGTCAAGCCCTCAATGCCAACTTCATTCAGGAGCTCCAAGGCAGAGTTGATGACTTTGCTCTTGT
CCAGTCTGGACATGGTGGATCCTCTAGAGTCGACCTGCAGCCCAAGCTTCGTCTAACAAAAAAGCCAAAA
ACGGCCAGAATTTAGCGGACAATTTACTAGTCTAACACTGAAAATTACATATTGACCCAAATGATTACAT
TTCAAAAGGTGCCTAAAAAACTTCACAAAACACACTCGCCAACCCCGAGCGCATAGTTCAAAACCGGAGC
TTCAGCTACTTAAGAAGATAGGTACATAAAACCGACCAAAGAAACTGACGCCTCACTTATCCCTCCCCTC
ACCAGAGGTCCGGCGCCTGTCGATTCAGGAGAGCCTACCCTAGGCCCGAACCCTGCGTCCTGCGACGGAG
AAAAGCCTACCGCACACCTACCGGCAGGTGGCCCCACCCTGCATTATAAGCCAACAGAACGGGTGACGTC
ACGACACGACGAGGGCGCGCGCTCCCAAAGGTACGGGTGCACTGCCCAACGGCACCGCCATAACTGCCGC
CCCCGCAACAGACGACAAACCGAGTTCTCCAGTCAGTGACAAACTTCACGTCAGGGTCCCCAGATGGTGC
CCCAGCCCATCTCACCCGAATAAGAGCTTTCCCGCATTAGCGAAGGCCTCAAGACCTTGGGTTCTTGCCG
CCCACCATGCCCCCCACCTTGTTTCAACGACCTCACAGCCCGCCTCACAAGCGTCTTCCATTCAAGACTC
GGGAACAGCCGCCATTTTGCTGCGCTCCCCCCAACCCCCAGTTCAGGGCAACCTTGCTCGCGGACCCAGA
CTACAGCCCTTGGCGGTCTCTCCACACGCTTCCGTCCCACCGAGCGGCCCGGCGGCCACGAAAGCCCCGG
CCAGCCCAGCAGCCCGCTACTCACCAAGTGACGATCACAGCGATCCACAAACAAGAACCGCGACCCAAAT
CCCGGCTGCGACGGAACTAGCTGTGCCACACCCGGCGCGTCCTTATATAATCATCGGCGTTCACCGCCCC
ACGGAGATCCCTCCGCAGAATCGCCGAGAAGGGACTACTTTTCCTCGCCTGTTCCGCTCTCTGGAAAGAA
AACCAGTGCCCTAGAGTCACCCAAGTCCCGTCCTAAAATGTCCTTCTGCTGATACTGGGGTTCTAAGGCC
GAGTCTTATGAGCAGCGGGCCGCTGTCCTGAGCGTCCGGGCGGAAGGATCAGGACGCTCGCTGCGCCCTT
CGTCTGACGTGGCAGCGCTCGCCGTGAGGAGGGGGGCGCCCGCGGGAGGCGCCAAAACCCGGCGCGGAGG
CCAGATCTGGAGCCGACACGGGTTAATTAAAAAAAAAGCACCGACTCGGTGCCACTTTTTCAAGTTGATA
ACGGACTAGCCTTATTTTAACTTGCTATTTCTAGCTCTAAAACAGACGGAAACCGTAGCTGCCGGGAATC
TCTATCACTGATAGGGACTTATAAGATTCCCAAATCCAAAGACATTTCACGTTTATGGTGATTTCCCAGA
ACACATAGCGACATGCAAATATTGCAGGGCGCCACTCCCCTGTCCCTCACAGCCATCTTCCTGCCAGGGC
GCACGCGCGCTGGGTGTTCCCGCCTAGTGACACTGGGCCCGCGATTCCTTGGAGCGGGTTGATGACGTCA
GCGTTCGAATTCCATGGTTAATTAACCAAACTGGATCTCTGCTGTCCCTGTAATAAACCCGAAAATTTTG
AATTTTTGTAATTTGTTTTTGTAATTCTTTAGTTTGTATGTCTGTTGCTATTATGTCTACTATTCTTTCC
CCTGCACTGTACCCCCCAATCCCCCCTTTTCTTTTAAAATTGTGGATGAATACTGCCATTTGTCTGCAGA
ATTGGCGCACGCAGTGCCGATCCGTTCACTAATCGAATGGATCTGTCTCTGTCTCTCTCTCCACCTTCTT
CTTCTATTCCTTCGGGCCTGTCGGGTCCCCTCGGGGTTGGGAGGTGGGTCTGAAACGATAATGGTGAATA
TCCCTGCCTAACTCTATTCACTATAGAAAGTACAGCAAAAACTATTCTTAAACCTACCAAGCCTCCTACT
ATCATTATGAATAATTTTATATACCACAGCCAATTTGTTATGTTAAACCAATTCCACAAACTTGCCCATT
TATCTAATTCCAATAATTCTTGTTCATTCTTTTCTTGCTGGTTTTGCGATTCTTCAATTAAGGAGTGTAT
TAAGCTTGTGTAATTGTTAATTTCTCTGTCCCACTCCATCCAGGTCGTGTGATTCCAAATCTGTTCCAGA
GATTTATTACTCCAACTAGCATTCCAAGGCACAGCAGTGGTGCAAATGAGTTTTCCAGAGCAACCCCAAA
TCCCCAGGAGCTGTTGATCCTTTAGGTATCTTTCCACAGCCAGGATTCTTGCCTGGAGCTGCTTGATGCC
CCAGACTGTGAGTTGCAACAGATGCTGTTGCGCCTCAATAGCCCTCAGCAAATTGTTCTGCTGCTGCACT
ATACCAGACAATAATTGTCTGGCCTGTACCGTCAGCGTCATTGACGCTGCGCCCATAGTGCTTCCTGCTG
CTCCCAAGAACCCAAGGAACAAAGCTCCTATTCCCACTGCTCTTTTTTCTCTCTGCACCACTCTTCTCTT
TGCCTTGGTGGGTGCTACTCCTAATGGTTCAATTTTTACTACTTTATATTTATATAATTCACTTCTCCAA
TTGTCCCTCATATCTCCTCCTCCAGGTCTGAAGATCAGCGGCCGCTTGCTGTGCGGTGGTCTTACTTTTG
TTTTGCTCTTCCTCTATCTTGTCTAAAGCTTCCTTGGTGTCTTTTATCTCTATCCTTTGATGCACACAAT
AGAGGGTTGCTACTGTATTATATAATGATCTAAGTTCTTCTGATCCTGTCTGAAGGGATGGTTGTAGCTG
TCCCAGTATTTGTCTACAGCCTTCTGATGTTTCTAACAGGCCAGGATTAACTGCGAATCGTTCTAGCTCC
CTGCTTGCCCATACTATATGTTTTAATTTATATTTTTTCTTTCCCCCTGGCCTTAACCGAATTTTTTCCC
ATCGCGATCTAATTCTCCCCCGCTTAATACTGACGCTCTCGCACCCATCTCTCTCCTTCTAGCCTCCGCT
AGTCAAAATTTTTGGCGTACTCACCAGTCGCCGCCCCTCGCCTCTTGCCGTGCGCGCTTCAGCAAGCCGA
GTCCTGCGTCGAGAGAGCTCCTCTGGTTTCCCTTTCGCTTTCAAGTCCCTGTTCGGGCGCCACTGCTAGA
GATTTTCCACACTGACTAAAAGGGTCTGAGGGATCTCTAGTTACCAGAGTCACACAACAGACGGGCACAC
ACTACTTGAAGCACTCAAGGCAAGCTTTATTGAGGCTTAAGCAGTGGGTTCCCTAGTTAGCCAGAGAGCT
CCCAGGCTCAGATCTGGTCTAACCAGAGAGACCCAGTACAGGCAAAACGCGCTGCTTATATAGACCTCCC
ACCGTACACGCCTACCGCCCATTTGCGTCAATGGGGCGGAGTTGTTACGACATTTTGGAAAGTCCCGTTG
ATTTTGGTGCCAAAACAAACTCCCATTGACGTCAATGGGGTGGAGACTTGGAAATCCCCGTGAGTCAAAC
CGCTATCCACGCCCATTGATGTACTGCCAAAACCGCATCACCATGGTAATAGCGATGACTAATACGTAGA
TGTACTGCCAAGTAGGAAAGTCCCATAAGGTCATGTACTGGGCATAATGCCAGGCGGGCCATTTACCGTC
ATTGACGTCAATAGGGGGCGTACTTGGCATATGATACACTTGATGTACTGCCAAGTGGGCAGTTTACCGT
AAATACTCCACCCATTGACGTCAATGGAAAGTCCCTATTGGCGTTACTATGGGAACATACGTCATTATTG
ACGTCAATGGGCGGGGGTCGTTGGGCGGTCAGCCAGGCGGGCCATTTACCGTAAGTTATGTAACGCGGAA
CTCCATATATGGGCTATGAACTAATGACCCCGTAATTGATTACTATTAATAACTAGTCAATAATCAATGT
CAACGCGTATATCTGGCCCGTACATCGCGAAGCAGCGCAAAACGCCTAACCCTAAGCAGATTCTTCATGC
AATTGTCGGTCAAGCCTTGCCTTGTTGTAGCTTAAATTTTGCTCGCGCACTACTCAGCGACCTCCAACAC
ACAAGCAGGGAGCAGATACTGGCTTAACTATGCGGCATCAGAGCAGATTGTACTGAGAGTGCACCATAGG
GGATCGGGAGATCTCCCGATCCGTCGACGTCAGGTGGCACTTTTCGGGGAAATGTGCGCGGAACCCCTAT
TTGTTTATTTTTCTAAATACATTCAAATATGTATCCGCTCATGAGACAATAACCCTGATAAATGCTTCAA
TAATATTGAAAAAGGAAGAGTATGAGTATTCAACATTTCCGTGTCGCCCTTATTCCCTTTTTTGCGGCAT
TTTGCCTTCCTGTTTTTGCTCACCCAGAAACGCTGGTGAAAGTAAAAGATGCTGAAGATCAGTTGGGTGC
ACGAGTGGGTTACATCGAACTGGATCTCAACAGCGGTAAGATCCTTGAGAGTTTTCGCCCCGAAGAACGT
TTTCCAATGATGAGCACTTTTAAAGTTCTGCTATGTGGCGCGGTATTATCCCGTATTGACGCCGGGCAAG
AGCAACTCGGTCGCCGCATACACTATTCTCAGAATGACTTGGTTGAGTACTCACCAGTCACAGAAAAGCA
TCTTACGGATGGCATGACAGTAAGAGAATTATGCAGTGCTGCCATAACCATGAGTGATAACACTGCGGCC
AACTTACTTCTGACAACGATCGGAGGACCGAAGGAGCTAACCGCTTTTTTGCACAACATGGGGGATCATG
TAACTCGCCTTGATCGTTGGGAACCGGAGCTGAATGAAGCCATACCAAACGACGAGCGTGACACCACGAT
GCCTGTAGCAATGGCAACAACGTTGCGCAAACTATTAACTGGCGAACTACTTACTCTAGCTTCCCGGCAA
CAATTAATAGACTGGATGGAGGCGGATAAAGTTGCAGGACCACTTCTGCGCTCGGCCCTTCCGGCTGGCT
GGTTTATTGCTGATAAATCTGGAGCCGGTGAGCGTGGGTCTCGCGGTATCATTGCAGCACTGGGGCCAGA
TGGTAAGCCCTCCCGTATCGTAGTTATCTACACGACGGGGAGTCAGGCAACTATGGATGAACGAAATAGA
CAGATCGCTGAGATAGGTGCCTCACTGATTAAGCATTGGTAACTGTCAGACCAAGTTTACTCATATATAC
TTTAGATTGATTTAAAACTTCATTTTTAATTTAAAAGGATCTAGGTGAAGATCCTTTTTGATAATCTCAT
GACCAAAATCCCTTAACGTGAGTTTTCGTTCCACTGAGCGTCAGACCCCGTAGAAAAGATCAAAGGATCT
TCTTGAGATCCTTTTTTTCTGCGCGTAATCTGCTGCTTGCAAACAAAAAAACCACCGCTACCAGCGGTGG
TTTGTTTGCCGGATCAAGAGCTACCAACTCTTTTTCCGAAGGTAACTGGCTTCAGCAGAGCGCAGATACC
AAATACTGTTCTTCTAGTGTAGCCGTAGTTAGGCCACCACTTCAAGAACTCTGTAGCACCGCCTACATAC
CTCGCTCTGCTAATCCTGTTACCAGTGGCTGCTGCCAGTGGCGATAAGTCGTGTCTTACCGGGTTGGACT
CAAGACGATAGTTACCGGATAAGGCGCAGCGGTCGGGCTGAACGGGGGGTTCGTGCACACAGCCCAGCTT
GGAGCGAACGACCTACACCGAACTGAGATACCTACAGCGTGAGCTATGAGAAAGCGCCACGCTTCCCGAA
GGGAGAAAGGCGGACAGGTATCCGGTAAGCGGCAGGGTCGGAACAGGAGAGCGCACGAGGGAGCTTCCAG
GGGGAAACGCCTGGTATCTTTATAGTCCTGTCGGGTTTCGCCACCTCTGACTTGAGCGTCGATTTTTGTG
ATGCTCGTCAGGGGGGCGGAGCCTATGGAAAAACGCCAGCAACGCGGCCTTTTTACGGTTCCTGGCCTTT
TGCTGGCCTTTTGCTCACATGTTCTTTCCTGCGTTATCCCCTGATTCTGTGGATAACCGTATTACCGCCT
TTGAGTGAGCTGATACCGCTCGCCGCAGCCGAACGACCGAGCGCAGCGAGTCAGTGAGCGAGGAAGCGGA
AGAGCGCCCAATACGCAAACCGCCTCTCCCCGCGCGTTGGCCGATTCATTAATGCAGCTGGCACGACAGG
TTTCCCGACTGGAAAGCGGGCAGTGAGCGCAACGCAATTAATGTGAGTTAGCTCACTCATTAGGCACCCC
AGGCTTTACACTTTATGCTTCCGGCTCGTATGTTGTGTGGAATTGTGAGCGGATAACAATTTCACACAGG
AAACAGCTATGACCATGATTACGCCAAGCTCTAGCTAGAGGTCGACGGTATACAGACATGATAAGATACA
TTGATGAGTTTGGACAAACCACAACTAGAATGCAGTGAAAAAAATGCTTTATTTGTGAAATTTGTGATGC
TATTGCTTTATTTGTAACCATTATAAGCTGCAATAAACAAGTTGGGGTGGGCGAAGAACTCCAGCATGAG
ATCCCCGCGCTGGAGGATCATCCAGCCGGCGTCCCGGAAAACGATTCCGAAGCCCAACCTTTCATAGAAG
GCGGCGGTGGAATCGAAATCTCGTAGCACGTGTCAGTCCTGCTCCTCGGCCACGAAGTGCACGCAGTTGC
CGGCCGGGTCGCGCAGGGCGAACTCCCGCCCCCACGGCTGCTCGCCGATCTCGGTCATGGCCGGCCCGGA
GGCGTCCCGGAAGTTCGTGGACACGACCTCCGACCACTCGGCGTACAGCTCGTCCAGGCCGCGCACCCAC
ACCCAGGCCAGGGTGTTGTCCGGCACCACCTGGTCCTGGACCGCGCTGATGAACAGGGTCACGTCGTCCC
GGACCACACCGGCGAAGTCGTCCTCCACGAAGTCCCGGGAGAACCCGAGCCGGTCGGTCCAGAACTCGAC
CGCTCCGGCGACGTCGCGCGCGGTGAGCACCGGAACGGCACTGGTCAACTTGGCCATGGTTTAGTTCCTC
ACCTTGTCGTATTATACTATGCCGATATACTATGCCGATGATTAATTGTCAACACGTGCTGATCAGATCC
GAAAATGGATATACAAGCTCCCGGGAGCTTTTTGCAAA
Features (pLannotate 1.2.2; 35 found; start..end, strand, type, name):
    336..764     -  rep_origin     f1 ori (sequence partly withheld): f1 bacteriophage origin of replication; arrow indicates direction of (+) strand synthesis
    785..806     -  promoter       SV40 promoter (fragment): SV40 enhancer and early promoter
    810..1034    -  polyA_signal   bGH poly(A) signal: bovine growth hormone polyadenylation signal
   1066..1246    -  LTR            5' LTR (truncated): truncated 5' long terminal repeat (LTR) from HIV-1
   1253..1831    -  CDS            nef (fragment): NEF_HV112 - Experimental evidence at protein level: Swiss-Prot protein existence level 1. Extracellular Nef protein targets CD4(+) T-lymphocytes for apoptosis by interacting with CXCR4 surface receptors. From Human immunodeficiency virus type 1 group M subtype B (isolate PCV12) (HIV-1).
   1756..2344    -  misc_feature   WPRE: woodchuck hepatitis virus posttranscriptional regulatory element
   2344..2367    -  misc_feature   MCS (fragment): pBluescript multiple cloning site
   2384..3103    -  CDS            EGFP: the original enhanced GFP (Yang et al., 1996) mammalian codon-optimized
   3167..3787    -  CDS            tetR: TETR2_ECOLX - Experimental evidence at protein level: Swiss-Prot protein existence level 1. TetR is the repressor of the tetracycline resistance element; its N-terminal region forms a helix-turn-helix structure and binds DNA. Binding of tetracycline to TetR reduces the repressor affinity for the tetracycline resistance gene (tetA) promoter operator sites. From Escherichia coli.
   3791..3814    +  misc_feature   MCS (fragment): pUC18/19 multiple cloning site
   3825..5036    -  promoter       UbC promoter: human ubiquitin C promoter
   5072..5147    -  misc_RNA       gRNA scaffold: guide RNA scaffold for the Streptococcus pyogenes CRISPR/Cas9 system
   5171..5191    -  promoter       PLtetO-1 promoter (fragment): modified phage lambda PL promoter with tet operator sites (Lutz and Bujard, 1997)
   5191..5390    -  promoter       H1 promoter (fragment): human H1 RNA promoter
   5446..5563    -  misc_feature   cPPT/CTS: central polypurine tract and central termination sequence of HIV-1
   5613..5713    -  CDS            Rev (fragment): human immunodeficiency virus 1 (HIV-1) Rev protein; rev; enhances nuclear export of unspliced and incompletely spliced viral mRNAs
   6090..6323    -  misc_feature   RRE: The Rev response element (RRE) of HIV-1 allows for Rev-dependent mRNA export from the nucleus to the cytoplasm.
   6469..6832    -  CDS            HIV-1 gag (fragment): gag protein from human immunodeficiency virus 1; gag
   6816..6941    -  misc_feature   HIV-1 Ψ: packaging signal of human immunodeficiency virus type 1
   6988..7168    -  LTR            5' LTR (truncated): truncated 5' long terminal repeat (LTR) from HIV-1
   7186..7385    -  promoter       CMV promoter: human cytomegalovirus (CMV) immediate early promoter
   7386..7765    -  enhancer       CMV enhancer: human cytomegalovirus immediate early enhancer
   7920..7972    +  misc_feature   bom (fragment): basis of mobility region from pBR322
   8031..8135    +  promoter       AmpR promoter: bla
   8136..8996    +  CDS            AmpR: β-lactamase; bla; confers resistance to ampicillin, carbenicillin, and related antibiotics
   9167..9755    +  rep_origin     ori: high-copy-number ColE1/pMB1/pBR322/pUC origin of replication
   9938..10030   +  CDS            lacI (fragment): lac repressor; lacI; The lac repressor binds to the lac operator to inhibit transcription in E. coli. This inhibition can be relieved by adding lactose or isopropyl-β-D-thiogalactopyranoside (IPTG).
  10043..10064   +  protein_bind   CAP binding site: CAP binding activates transcription in the presence of cAMP. E. coli catabolite activator protein
  10079..10109   +  promoter       lac promoter: promoter for the E. coli lac operon
  10113..10135   +  protein_bind   lac operator (fragment): The lac repressor binds to the lac operator to inhibit transcription in E. coli. This inhibition can be relieved by adding lactose or isopropyl-β-D-thiogalactopyranoside (IPTG). lac repressor encoded by lacI
  10206..10327   -  polyA_signal   SV40 poly(A) signal: SV40 polyadenylation signal
  10322..10447   -  CDS            ble (fragment): BLE_KLEPN - Experimental evidence at protein level: Swiss-Prot protein existence level 1. Binding protein with a strong affinity to the bleomycin family of antibiotics. Binds to CL990; an antimitotic-antibiotic compound. From Klebsiella pneumoniae.
  10457..10831   -  CDS            BleoR: antibiotic-binding protein; Sh ble from Streptoalloteichus hindustanus; confers resistance to bleomycin, phleomycin, and Zeocin™
  10850..10897   -  promoter       EM7 promoter: synthetic bacterial promoter&nbsp
  10945..322     -  promoter       SV40 promoter (across the origin): SV40 enhancer and early promoter
