[The description below was written by a language model from this plasmid's Addgene catalogue record and pLannotate feature annotations shown in this document.]
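Description:
FgH1tUTG_hup53_Ex4 is an HIV-1-based lentiviral CRISPR vector of about 11 kb, built on the FUGW backbone, for inducible expression of a single guide RNA in mammalian cells. It is propagated in E. coli as a high-copy plasmid through a ColE1/pUC-type origin with ampicillin selection (AmpR). The backbone also carries an f1 origin and an SV40/EM7-driven bleomycin/Zeocin resistance cassette that lies outside the viral transfer region. The lentiviral portion begins with a CMV enhancer/promoter fused to a truncated 5' LTR, which drives genomic RNA production in packaging cells. It continues with the Ψ packaging signal and partial gag, the RRE for Rev-dependent nuclear export, the cPPT/CTS, a WPRE to enhance transcript expression, and a truncated 3' LTR followed by a bGH polyadenylation signal.

The payload consists of two units. The first is a human H1 RNA polymerase III promoter modified with a tet operator element (H1t), driving a guide that the record names hup53_Ex4, apparently directed at exon 4 of human p53, fused to the Streptococcus pyogenes Cas9 gRNA scaffold. The guide was inserted through BsmBI sites that were destroyed during cloning. The second is a human ubiquitin C promoter driving the Tet repressor (tetR) followed by EGFP. The table annotates no linker in the short gap between the two coding sequences, so how they are co-expressed is not stated. Constitutively produced TetR binds the operator and silences guide transcription until a tetracycline-class inducer releases it, while EGFP marks transduced cells for tracking or sorting. No Cas9 is encoded, so the nuclease must be supplied separately. The vector is suited to temporally controlled, lentivirus-delivered editing of the target gene in human cells.
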