Addgene plasmid #85538: FgH1tUTG_hup53_Ex4
Purpose: Inducible expression of guide RNA (hup53_Ex4) with fluorescent GFP reporter
Depositing lab: Marco Herold. Depositing organization: Walter and Eliza Hall Institute of Medical Research.
Backbone
  Vector backbone: FUGW
  Backbone manufacturer: David Baltimore
  Total vector size (bp): 10957
  Vector type: Mammalian Expression, Lentiviral, CRISPR
Growth in bacteria
  Bacterial resistance: Ampicillin, 100 μg/mL
  Growth temperature: 37°C
  Growth strain: NEB Stable
  Copy number: High Copy
Gene/Insert
  Gene/Insert name: hup53 Ex4
  gRNA/shRNA sequence: TCCCGGCAGCTACGGTTTCCGTCT
  Species: H. sapiens (human)
  Promoter: H1t
  Cloning method: Restriction Enzyme; 5′ cloning site BsmB1 (destroyed during cloning); 3′ cloning site BsmB1 (destroyed during cloning)
  Sequencing primers: 5′ CAGACATACAAACTAAAGAAT
Terms and licenses: Academic/Nonprofit Terms; Industry Terms: Not Available to Industry
How to cite: FgH1tUTG_hup53_Ex4 was a gift from Marco Herold (Addgene plasmid # 85538 ; http://n2t.net/addgene:85538 ; RRID:Addgene_85538)
